Addgene plasmid #207093: DNA-PKcs N-terminal sgRNA
Purpose: pX330 based plasmid for expression of Cas9 and the AGCGGGACTCGGCGGCATGG sgRNA to target the DNA-PKcs locus.
Depositing lab: Jens Schmidt. Publication: Systematic analysis of the molecular and biophysical properties of key DNA damage response factors. Heyza JR, Mikhova M, Bahl A, Broadbent DG, Schmidt JC. Elife. 2023 Jun 21;12:e87086. doi: 10.7554/eLife.87086. PubMed 37341699.
Backbone
  Vector backbone: pX330 Addgene #42230
  Backbone size w/o insert (bp): 8484
  Vector type: Mammalian Expression
Growth in bacteria
  Bacterial resistance: Ampicillin, 100 μg/mL
  Growth temperature: 37°C
  Growth strain: DH5alpha
  Copy number: High Copy
Gene/Insert
  Gene/Insert name: AGCGGGACTCGGCGGCATGG
  Species: H. sapiens (human)
  Promoter: CMV and U6
  Cloning method: Restriction Enzyme; 5′ cloning site BbsI (unknown if destroyed); 3′ cloning site BbsI (unknown if destroyed)
  Sequencing primers: 5′ U6 forward
Terms and licenses: Academic/Nonprofit Terms; Industry Terms: Not Available to Industry
How to cite: DNA-PKcs N-terminal sgRNA was a gift from Jens Schmidt (Addgene plasmid # 207093 ; http://n2t.net/addgene:207093 ; RRID:Addgene_207093)
