[The description below was written by a language model from this plasmid's Addgene catalogue record and pLannotate feature annotations shown in this document.]
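Description:
DNA-PKcs N-terminal sgRNA is a pX330-based mammalian expression plasmid that delivers both components of the Streptococcus pyogenes CRISPR/Cas9 system from a single vector, programmed to cut at the human DNA-PKcs locus. It is propagated in E. coli as a high-copy plasmid through a ColE1/pUC-type origin and selected with ampicillin via the β-lactamase gene. An f1 phage origin is also present. The annotation picks up short bom and rop fragments and a single AAV2 inverted terminal repeat. These appear to be backbone remnants, since one ITR alone would not support AAV packaging.

The payload consists of two expression units. A human U6 RNA polymerase III promoter drives the single guide RNA. The 20-nucleotide human-targeting spacer was cloned through the BbsI sites and sits in the unannotated gap between the promoter and the S. pyogenes gRNA scaffold. A partial second scaffold fragment is annotated just downstream.

The second unit expresses Cas9 from a hybrid promoter made up of the CMV enhancer, the chicken β-actin promoter and a hybrid CBA/MVM intron. The catalogue lists this simply as "CMV". Cas9 is annotated as adjoining N- and C-terminal portions that together form one continuous reading frame. It ends in a bipartite nucleoplasmin nuclear localization signal and is followed by a bovine growth hormone polyadenylation signal. About 140 bp between the intron and the annotated Cas9 start carries no annotation, so any N-terminal tag or NLS there is not documented in the record.

The plasmid carries no mammalian selection marker or reporter, which suits it to transient transfection. The name indicates that the guide targets the N-terminal end of the DNA-PKcs coding region, and the associated study analysed DNA damage response factors. The record does not describe any accompanying donor template or the specific edit intended.
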