Features (pLannotate 1.2.2; 18 found; start..end, strand, type, name):
      6..246     +  promoter       U6 promoter: RNA polymerase III promoter for human U6 snRNA
    276..351     +  misc_RNA       gRNA scaffold: guide RNA scaffold for the Streptococcus pyogenes CRISPR/Cas9 system
    358..401     +  misc_RNA       gRNA scaffold (fragment): guide RNA scaffold for the Streptococcus pyogenes CRISPR/Cas9 system
    448..733     +  enhancer       CMV enhancer: human cytomegalovirus immediate early enhancer; contains an 18-bp deletion relative to the standard CMV enhancer
    735..1013    +  promoter       chicken β-actin promoter: No description available
   1014..1241    +  intron         hybrid intron: hybrid between chicken β-actin (CBA) and minute virus of mice (MMV) introns (Gray et al., 2011)
   1379..2980    +  CDS            Cas9(N): N-terminal portion of Streptococcus pyogenes Cas9 (Zetsche et al., 2015)
   2981..5479    +  CDS            Cas9(C): C-terminal portion of Streptococcus pyogenes Cas9 (Zetsche et al., 2015)
   5480..5527    +  CDS            nucleoplasmin NLS: bipartite nuclear localization signal from nucleoplasmin
   5561..5672    +  polyA_signal   bGH poly(A) signal: bovine growth hormone polyadenylation signal
   5777..5917    +  repeat_region  AAV2 ITR: inverted terminal repeat of adeno-associated virus serotype 2 inverted
   5922..5973    -  misc_feature   bom (fragment): basis of mobility region from pBR322
   5992..6447    +  rep_origin     f1 ori (sequence partly withheld): f1 bacteriophage origin of replication; arrow indicates direction of (+) strand synthesis
   6448..6497    -  misc_feature   bom (fragment): basis of mobility region from pBR322
   6599..6634    -  CDS            rop (fragment): Rop protein, which maintains plasmids at low copy number; rop
   6729..6833    +  promoter       AmpR promoter: bla
   6834..7694    +  CDS            AmpR: β-lactamase; bla; confers resistance to ampicillin, carbenicillin, and related antibiotics
   7865..8453    +  rep_origin     ori: high-copy-number ColE1/pMB1/pBR322/pUC origin of replication
>Addgene plasmid #207093 | DNA-PKcs N-terminal sgRNA | addgene full sequence | sequence record 470420 | Addgene NGS Result
CATGTGAGGGCCTATTTCCCATGATTCCTTCATATTTGCATATACGATACAAGGCTGTTAGAGAGATAAT
TGGAATTAATTTGACTGTAAACACAAAGATATTAGTACAAAATACGTGACGTAGAAAGTAATAATTTCTT
GGGTAGTTTGCAGTTTTAAAATTATGTTTTAAAATGGACTATCATATGCTTACCGTAACTTGAAAGTATT
TCGATTTCTTGGCTTTATATATCTTGTGGAAAGGACGAAACACCGAGCGGGACTCGGCGGCATGGGTTTT
AGAGCTAGAAATAGCAAGTTAAAATAAGGCTAGTCCGTTATCAACTTGAAAAAGTGGCACCGAGTCGGTG
CTTTTTTGTTTTAGAGCTAGAAATAGCAAGTTAAAATAAGGCTAGTCCGTTTTTAGCGCGTGCGCCAATT
CTGCAGACAAATGGCTCTAGAGGTACCCGTTACATAACTTACGGTAAATGGCCCGCCTGGCTGACCGCCC
AACGACCCCCGCCCATTGACGTCAATAGTAACGCCAATAGGGACTTTCCATTGACGTCAATGGGTGGAGT
ATTTACGGTAAACTGCCCACTTGGCAGTACATCAAGTGTATCATATGCCAAGTACGCCCCCTATTGACGT
CAATGACGGTAAATGGCCCGCCTGGCATTGTGCCCAGTACATGACCTTATGGGACTTTCCTACTTGGCAG
TACATCTACGTATTAGTCATCGCTATTACCATGGTCGAGGTGAGCCCCACGTTCTGCTTCACTCTCCCCA
TCTCCCCCCCCTCCCCACCCCCAATTTTGTATTTATTTATTTTTTAATTATTTTGTGCAGCGATGGGGGC
GGGGGGGGGGGGGGGGGCGCGCGCCAGGCGGGGCGGGGCGGGGCGAGGGGCGGGGCGGGGCGAGGCGGAG
AGGTGCGGCGGCAGCCAATCAGAGCGGCGCGCTCCGAAAGTTTCCTTTTATGGCGAGGCGGCGGCGGCGG
CGGCCCTATAAAAAGCGAAGCGCGCGGCGGGCGGGAGTCGCTGCGCGCTGCCTTCGCCCCGTGCCCCGCT
CCGCCGCCGCCTCGCGCCGCCCGCCCCGGCTCTGACTGACCGCGTTACTCCCACAGGTGAGCGGGCGGGA
CGGCCCTTCTCCTCCGGGCTGTAATTAGCTGAGCAAGAGGTAAGGGTTTAAGGGATGGTTGGTTGGTGGG
GTATTAATGTTTAATTACCTGGAGCACCTGCCTGAAATCACTTTTTTTCAGGTTGGACCGGTGCCACCAT
GGACTATAAGGACCACGACGGAGACTACAAGGATCATGATATTGATTACAAAGACGATGACGATAAGATG
GCCCCAAAGAAGAAGCGGAAGGTCGGTATCCACGGAGTCCCAGCAGCCGACAAGAAGTACAGCATCGGCC
TGGACATCGGCACCAACTCTGTGGGCTGGGCCGTGATCACCGACGAGTACAAGGTGCCCAGCAAGAAATT
CAAGGTGCTGGGCAACACCGACCGGCACAGCATCAAGAAGAACCTGATCGGAGCCCTGCTGTTCGACAGC
GGCGAAACAGCCGAGGCCACCCGGCTGAAGAGAACCGCCAGAAGAAGATACACCAGACGGAAGAACCGGA
TCTGCTATCTGCAAGAGATCTTCAGCAACGAGATGGCCAAGGTGGACGACAGCTTCTTCCACAGACTGGA
AGAGTCCTTCCTGGTGGAAGAGGATAAGAAGCACGAGCGGCACCCCATCTTCGGCAACATCGTGGACGAG
GTGGCCTACCACGAGAAGTACCCCACCATCTACCACCTGAGAAAGAAACTGGTGGACAGCACCGACAAGG
CCGACCTGCGGCTGATCTATCTGGCCCTGGCCCACATGATCAAGTTCCGGGGCCACTTCCTGATCGAGGG
CGACCTGAACCCCGACAACAGCGACGTGGACAAGCTGTTCATCCAGCTGGTGCAGACCTACAACCAGCTG
TTCGAGGAAAACCCCATCAACGCCAGCGGCGTGGACGCCAAGGCCATCCTGTCTGCCAGACTGAGCAAGA
GCAGACGGCTGGAAAATCTGATCGCCCAGCTGCCCGGCGAGAAGAAGAATGGCCTGTTCGGAAACCTGAT
TGCCCTGAGCCTGGGCCTGACCCCCAACTTCAAGAGCAACTTCGACCTGGCCGAGGATGCCAAACTGCAG
CTGAGCAAGGACACCTACGACGACGACCTGGACAACCTGCTGGCCCAGATCGGCGACCAGTACGCCGACC
TGTTTCTGGCCGCCAAGAACCTGTCCGACGCCATCCTGCTGAGCGACATCCTGAGAGTGAACACCGAGAT
CACCAAGGCCCCCCTGAGCGCCTCTATGATCAAGAGATACGACGAGCACCACCAGGACCTGACCCTGCTG
AAAGCTCTCGTGCGGCAGCAGCTGCCTGAGAAGTACAAAGAGATTTTCTTCGACCAGAGCAAGAACGGCT
ACGCCGGCTACATTGACGGCGGAGCCAGCCAGGAAGAGTTCTACAAGTTCATCAAGCCCATCCTGGAAAA
GATGGACGGCACCGAGGAACTGCTCGTGAAGCTGAACAGAGAGGACCTGCTGCGGAAGCAGCGGACCTTC
GACAACGGCAGCATCCCCCACCAGATCCACCTGGGAGAGCTGCACGCCATTCTGCGGCGGCAGGAAGATT
TTTACCCATTCCTGAAGGACAACCGGGAAAAGATCGAGAAGATCCTGACCTTCCGCATCCCCTACTACGT
GGGCCCTCTGGCCAGGGGAAACAGCAGATTCGCCTGGATGACCAGAAAGAGCGAGGAAACCATCACCCCC
TGGAACTTCGAGGAAGTGGTGGACAAGGGCGCTTCCGCCCAGAGCTTCATCGAGCGGATGACCAACTTCG
ATAAGAACCTGCCCAACGAGAAGGTGCTGCCCAAGCACAGCCTGCTGTACGAGTACTTCACCGTGTATAA
CGAGCTGACCAAAGTGAAATACGTGACCGAGGGAATGAGAAAGCCCGCCTTCCTGAGCGGCGAGCAGAAA
AAGGCCATCGTGGACCTGCTGTTCAAGACCAACCGGAAAGTGACCGTGAAGCAGCTGAAAGAGGACTACT
TCAAGAAAATCGAGTGCTTCGACTCCGTGGAAATCTCCGGCGTGGAAGATCGGTTCAACGCCTCCCTGGG
CACATACCACGATCTGCTGAAAATTATCAAGGACAAGGACTTCCTGGACAATGAGGAAAACGAGGACATT
CTGGAAGATATCGTGCTGACCCTGACACTGTTTGAGGACAGAGAGATGATCGAGGAACGGCTGAAAACCT
ATGCCCACCTGTTCGACGACAAAGTGATGAAGCAGCTGAAGCGGCGGAGATACACCGGCTGGGGCAGGCT
GAGCCGGAAGCTGATCAACGGCATCCGGGACAAGCAGTCCGGCAAGACAATCCTGGATTTCCTGAAGTCC
GACGGCTTCGCCAACAGAAACTTCATGCAGCTGATCCACGACGACAGCCTGACCTTTAAAGAGGACATCC
AGAAAGCCCAGGTGTCCGGCCAGGGCGATAGCCTGCACGAGCACATTGCCAATCTGGCCGGCAGCCCCGC
CATTAAGAAGGGCATCCTGCAGACAGTGAAGGTGGTGGACGAGCTCGTGAAAGTGATGGGCCGGCACAAG
CCCGAGAACATCGTGATCGAAATGGCCAGAGAGAACCAGACCACCCAGAAGGGACAGAAGAACAGCCGCG
AGAGAATGAAGCGGATCGAAGAGGGCATCAAAGAGCTGGGCAGCCAGATCCTGAAAGAACACCCCGTGGA
AAACACCCAGCTGCAGAACGAGAAGCTGTACCTGTACTACCTGCAGAATGGGCGGGATATGTACGTGGAC
CAGGAACTGGACATCAACCGGCTGTCCGACTACGATGTGGACCATATCGTGCCTCAGAGCTTTCTGAAGG
ACGACTCCATCGACAACAAGGTGCTGACCAGAAGCGACAAGAACCGGGGCAAGAGCGACAACGTGCCCTC
CGAAGAGGTCGTGAAGAAGATGAAGAACTACTGGCGGCAGCTGCTGAACGCCAAGCTGATTACCCAGAGA
AAGTTCGACAATCTGACCAAGGCCGAGAGAGGCGGCCTGAGCGAACTGGATAAGGCCGGCTTCATCAAGA
GACAGCTGGTGGAAACCCGGCAGATCACAAAGCACGTGGCACAGATCCTGGACTCCCGGATGAACACTAA
GTACGACGAGAATGACAAGCTGATCCGGGAAGTGAAAGTGATCACCCTGAAGTCCAAGCTGGTGTCCGAT
TTCCGGAAGGATTTCCAGTTTTACAAAGTGCGCGAGATCAACAACTACCACCACGCCCACGACGCCTACC
TGAACGCCGTCGTGGGAACCGCCCTGATCAAAAAGTACCCTAAGCTGGAAAGCGAGTTCGTGTACGGCGA
CTACAAGGTGTACGACGTGCGGAAGATGATCGCCAAGAGCGAGCAGGAAATCGGCAAGGCTACCGCCAAG
TACTTCTTCTACAGCAACATCATGAACTTTTTCAAGACCGAGATTACCCTGGCCAACGGCGAGATCCGGA
AGCGGCCTCTGATCGAGACAAACGGCGAAACCGGGGAGATCGTGTGGGATAAGGGCCGGGATTTTGCCAC
CGTGCGGAAAGTGCTGAGCATGCCCCAAGTGAATATCGTGAAAAAGACCGAGGTGCAGACAGGCGGCTTC
AGCAAAGAGTCTATCCTGCCCAAGAGGAACAGCGATAAGCTGATCGCCAGAAAGAAGGACTGGGACCCTA
AGAAGTACGGCGGCTTCGACAGCCCCACCGTGGCCTATTCTGTGCTGGTGGTGGCCAAAGTGGAAAAGGG
CAAGTCCAAGAAACTGAAGAGTGTGAAAGAGCTGCTGGGGATCACCATCATGGAAAGAAGCAGCTTCGAG
AAGAATCCCATCGACTTTCTGGAAGCCAAGGGCTACAAAGAAGTGAAAAAGGACCTGATCATCAAGCTGC
CTAAGTACTCCCTGTTCGAGCTGGAAAACGGCCGGAAGAGAATGCTGGCCTCTGCCGGCGAACTGCAGAA
GGGAAACGAACTGGCCCTGCCCTCCAAATATGTGAACTTCCTGTACCTGGCCAGCCACTATGAGAAGCTG
AAGGGCTCCCCCGAGGATAATGAGCAGAAACAGCTGTTTGTGGAACAGCACAAGCACTACCTGGACGAGA
TCATCGAGCAGATCAGCGAGTTCTCCAAGAGAGTGATCCTGGCCGACGCTAATCTGGACAAAGTGCTGTC
CGCCTACAACAAGCACCGGGATAAGCCCATCAGAGAGCAGGCCGAGAATATCATCCACCTGTTTACCCTG
ACCAATCTGGGAGCCCCTGCCGCCTTCAAGTACTTTGACACCACCATCGACCGGAAGAGGTACACCAGCA
CCAAAGAGGTGCTGGACGCCACCCTGATCCACCAGAGCATCACCGGCCTGTACGAGACACGGATCGACCT
GTCTCAGCTGGGAGGCGACAAAAGGCCGGCGGCCACGAAAAAGGCCGGCCAGGCAAAAAAGAAAAAGTAA
GAATTCCTAGAGCTCGCTGATCAGCCTCGACTGTGCCTTCTAGTTGCCAGCCATCTGTTGTTTGCCCCTC
CCCCGTGCCTTCCTTGACCCTGGAAGGTGCCACTCCCACTGTCCTTTCCTAATAAAATGAGGAAATTGCA
TCGCATTGTCTGAGTAGGTGTCATTCTATTCTGGGGGGTGGGGTGGGGCAGGACAGCAAGGGGGAGGATT
GGGAAGAGAATAGCAGGCATGCTGGGGAGCGGCCGCAGGAACCCCTAGTGATGGAGTTGGCCACTCCCTC
TCTGCGCGCTCGCTCGCTCACTGAGGCCGGGCGACCAAAGGTCGCCCGACGCCCGGGCTTTGCCCGGGCG
GCCTCAGTGAGCGAGCGAGCGCGCAGCTGCCTGCAGGGGCGCCTGATGCGGTATTTTCTCCTTACGCATC
TGTGCGGTATTTCACACCGCATA
[95 nt withheld, positions 5974-6068]
T
[46 nt withheld, positions 6070-6115]
C
[141 nt withheld, positions 6117-6257]
CCTTTGACGTTGGAGTCCACGTTCTTT
[37 nt withheld, positions 6285-6321]
ACTCTATCTCGGGCTATTCTTTTGATTTATAAGGGATTTTGCCGATTTCGGTCTATTGGTTAAAAAATGA
GCTGATTTAACAAAAATTTAACGCGAATTTTAACAAAATATTAACGTTTACAATTTTATGGTGCACTCTC
AGTACAATCTGCTCTGATGCCGCATAGTTAAGCCAGCCCCGACACCCGCCAACACCCGCTGACGCGCCCT
GACGGGCTTGTCTGCTCCCGGCATCCGCTTACAGACAAGCTGTGACCGTCTCCGGGAGCTGCATGTGTCA
GAGGTTTTCACCGTCATCACCGAAACGCGCGAGACGAAAGGGCCTCGTGATACGCCTATTTTTATAGGTT
AATGTCATGATAATAATGGTTTCTTAGACGTCAGGTGGCACTTTTCGGGGAAATGTGCGCGGAACCCCTA
TTTGTTTATTTTTCTAAATACATTCAAATATGTATCCGCTCATGAGACAATAACCCTGATAAATGCTTCA
ATAATATTGAAAAAGGAAGAGTATGAGTATTCAACATTTCCGTGTCGCCCTTATTCCCTTTTTTGCGGCA
TTTTGCCTTCCTGTTTTTGCTCACCCAGAAACGCTGGTGAAAGTAAAAGATGCTGAAGATCAGTTGGGTG
CACGAGTGGGTTACATCGAACTGGATCTCAACAGCGGTAAGATCCTTGAGAGTTTTCGCCCCGAAGAACG
TTTTCCAATGATGAGCACTTTTAAAGTTCTGCTATGTGGCGCGGTATTATCCCGTATTGACGCCGGGCAA
GAGCAACTCGGTCGCCGCATACACTATTCTCAGAATGACTTGGTTGAGTACTCACCAGTCACAGAAAAGC
ATCTTACGGATGGCATGACAGTAAGAGAATTATGCAGTGCTGCCATAACCATGAGTGATAACACTGCGGC
CAACTTACTTCTGACAACGATCGGAGGACCGAAGGAGCTAACCGCTTTTTTGCACAACATGGGGGATCAT
GTAACTCGCCTTGATCGTTGGGAACCGGAGCTGAATGAAGCCATACCAAACGACGAGCGTGACACCACGA
TGCCTGTAGCAATGGCAACAACGTTGCGCAAACTATTAACTGGCGAACTACTTACTCTAGCTTCCCGGCA
ACAATTAATAGACTGGATGGAGGCGGATAAAGTTGCAGGACCACTTCTGCGCTCGGCCCTTCCGGCTGGC
TGGTTTATTGCTGATAAATCTGGAGCCGGTGAGCGTGGAAGCCGCGGTATCATTGCAGCACTGGGGCCAG
ATGGTAAGCCCTCCCGTATCGTAGTTATCTACACGACGGGGAGTCAGGCAACTATGGATGAACGAAATAG
ACAGATCGCTGAGATAGGTGCCTCACTGATTAAGCATTGGTAACTGTCAGACCAAGTTTACTCATATATA
CTTTAGATTGATTTAAAACTTCATTTTTAATTTAAAAGGATCTAGGTGAAGATCCTTTTTGATAATCTCA
TGACCAAAATCCCTTAACGTGAGTTTTCGTTCCACTGAGCGTCAGACCCCGTAGAAAAGATCAAAGGATC
TTCTTGAGATCCTTTTTTTCTGCGCGTAATCTGCTGCTTGCAAACAAAAAAACCACCGCTACCAGCGGTG
GTTTGTTTGCCGGATCAAGAGCTACCAACTCTTTTTCCGAAGGTAACTGGCTTCAGCAGAGCGCAGATAC
CAAATACTGTTCTTCTAGTGTAGCCGTAGTTAGGCCACCACTTCAAGAACTCTGTAGCACCGCCTACATA
CCTCGCTCTGCTAATCCTGTTACCAGTGGCTGCTGCCAGTGGCGATAAGTCGTGTCTTACCGGGTTGGAC
TCAAGACGATAGTTACCGGATAAGGCGCAGCGGTCGGGCTGAACGGGGGGTTCGTGCACACAGCCCAGCT
TGGAGCGAACGACCTACACCGAACTGAGATACCTACAGCGTGAGCTATGAGAAAGCGCCACGCTTCCCGA
AGGGAGAAAGGCGGACAGGTATCCGGTAAGCGGCAGGGTCGGAACAGGAGAGCGCACGAGGGAGCTTCCA
GGGGGAAACGCCTGGTATCTTTATAGTCCTGTCGGGTTTCGCCACCTCTGACTTGAGCGTCGATTTTTGT
GATGCTCGTCAGGGGGGCGGAGCCTATGGAAAAACGCCAGCAACGCGGCCTTTTTACGGTTCCTGGCCTT
TTGCTGGCCTTTTGCTCA
